>Addgene plasmid #245940 | huCofilin S3E SSR | addgene full sequence | sequence record 490033 | Addgene NGS Result
GACGGATCGGGAGATCTCCCGATCCCCTATGGTGCACTCTCAGTACAATCTGCTCTGATGCCGCATAGTT
AAGCCAGTATCTGCTCCCTGCTTGTGTGTTGGAGGTCGCTGAGTAGTGCGCGAGCAAAATTTAAGCTACA
ACAAGGCAAGGCTTGACCGACAATTGCATGAAGAATCTGCTTAGGGTTAGGCGTTTTGCGCTGCTTCGCG
ATGTACGGGCCAGATATACGCGTTGACATTGATTATTGACTAGTTATTAATAGTAATCAATTACGGGGTC
ATTAGTTCATAGCCCATATATGGAGTTCCGCGTTACATAACTTACGGTAAATGGCCCGCCTGGCTGACCG
CCCAACGACCCCCGCCCATTGACGTCAATAATGACGTATGTTCCCATAGTAACGCCAATAGGGACTTTCC
ATTGACGTCAATGGGTGGAGTATTTACGGTAAACTGCCCACTTGGCAGTACATCAAGTGTATCATATGCC
AAGTACGCCCCCTATTGACGTCAATGACGGTAAATGGCCCGCCTGGCATTATGCCCAGTACATGACCTTA
TGGGACTTTCCTACTTGGCAGTACATCTACGTATTAGTCATCGCTATTACCATGGTGATGCGGTTTTGGC
AGTACATCAATGGGCGTGGATAGCGGTTTGACTCACGGGGATTTCCAAGTCTCCACCCCATTGACGTCAA
TGGGAGTTTGTTTTGGCACCAAAATCAACGGGACTTTCCAAAATGTCGTAACAACTCCGCCCCATTGACG
CAAATGGGCGGTAGGCGTGTACGGTGGGAGGTCTATATAAGCAGAGCTCTCTGGCTAACTAGAGAACCCA
CTGCTTACTGGCTTATCGAAATTAATACGACTCACTATAGGGAGACCCAAGCTGGCTAGCGTTTAAACGG
GCCCTCTAGACTCGAGCGGCCGCCACTGTGCTGGATATCTGCAGAATTCACCGCCATGGCCGAGGGTGTG
GCTGTCTCTGATGGTGTCATCAAGGTGTTCAACGACATGAAGGTGCGTAAGAGCTCAACCCCAGAGGAGG
TGAAGAAGCGCAAGAAGGCGGTGCTCTTCTGCCTGAGTGAGGACAAGAAGAACATCATCCTGGAGGAGGG
CAAGGAGATCCTGGTGGGCGATGTGGGCCAGACTGTCGACGATCCCTACGCGACGTTTGTGAAAATGCTG
CCAGATAAGGACTGCCGCTATGCCCTCTATGATGCAACCTATGAGACCAAGGAGAGCAAGAAGGAGGATC
TGGTGTTTATCTTCTGGGCCCCCGAGTCTGCGCCCCTTAAGAGCAAAATGATTTATGCCAGCTCCAAGGA
CGCCATCAAGAAGAAGCTGACAGGGATCAAGCATGAATTGCAAGCAAACTGCTACGAGGAGGTCAAGGAC
CGCTGCACCCTGGCAGAGAAGCTGGGGGGCAGTGCGGTCATCTCCCTGGAGGGCAAGCCTTTGTGAGGAT
ATCGGTACCAAGCTTAAGTTTAAACCGCTGATCAGCCTCGACTGTGCCTTCTAGTTGCCAGCCATCTGTT
GTTTGCCCCTCCCCCGTGCCTTCCTTGACCCTGGAAGGTGCCACTCCCACTGTCCTTTCCTAATAAAATG
AGGAAATTGCATCGCATTGTCTGAGTAGGTGTCATTCTATTCTGGGGGGTGGGGTGGGGCAGGACAGCAA
GGGGGAGGATTGGGAAGACAATAGCAGGCATGCTGGGGATGCGGTGGGCTCTATGGCTTCTGAGGCGGAA
AGAACCAGCTGGGGCTCTAGGGGGTATCCCC
[124 nt withheld, positions 1782-1905]
C
[91 nt withheld, positions 1907-1997]
A
[49 nt withheld, positions 1999-2047]
CCTTTGACGTTGGAGTCCACGTTCTTT
[37 nt withheld, positions 2075-2111]
ACCCTATCTCGGTCTATTCTTTTGATTTATAAGGGATTTTGCCGATTTCGGCCTATTGGTTAAAAAATGA
GCTGATTTAACAAAAATTTAACGCGAATTAATTCTGTGGAATGTGTGTCAGTTAGGGTGTGGAAAGTCCC
CAGGCTCCCCAGCAGGCAGAAGTATGCAAAGCATGCATCTCAATTAGTCAGCAACCAGGTGTGGAAAGTC
CCCAGGCTCCCCAGCAGGCAGAAGTATGCAAAGCATGCATCTCAATTAGTCAGCAACCATAGTCCCGCCC
CTAACTCCGCCCATCCCGCCCCTAACTCCGCCCAGTTCCGCCCATTCTCCGCCCCATGGCTGACTAATTT
TTTTTATTTATGCAGAGGCCGAGGCCGCCTCTGCCTCTGAGCTATTCCAGAAGTAGTGAGGAGGCTTTTT
TGGAGGCCTAGGCTTTTGCAAAAAGCTCCCGGGAGCTTGTATATCCATTTTCGGATCTGATCAAGAGACA
GGATGAGGATCGTTTCGCATGATTGAACAAGATGGATTGCACGCAGGTTCTCCGGCCGCTTGGGTGGAGA
GGCTATTCGGCTATGACTGGGCACAACAGACAATCGGCTGCTCTGATGCCGCCGTGTTCCGGCTGTCAGC
GCAGGGGCGCCCGGTTCTTTTTGTCAAGACCGACCTGTCCGGTGCCCTGAATGAACTGCAGGACGAGGCA
GCGCGGCTATCGTGGCTGGCCACGACGGGCGTTCCTTGCGCAGCTGTGCTCGACGTTGTCACTGAAGCGG
GAAGGGACTGGCTGCTATTGGGCGAAGTGCCGGGGCAGGATCTCCTGTCATCTCACCTTGCTCCTGCCGA
GAAAGTATCCATCATGGCTGATGCAATGCGGCGGCTGCATACGCTTGATCCGGCTACCTGCCCATTCGAC
CACCAAGCGAAACATCGCATCGAGCGAGCACGTACTCGGATGGAAGCCGGTCTTGTCGATCAGGATGATC
TGGACGAAGAGCATCAGGGGCTCGCGCCAGCCGAACTGTTCGCCAGGCTCAAGGCGCGCATGCCCGACGG
CGAGGATCTCGTCGTGACCCATGGCGATGCCTGCTTGCCGAATATCATGGTGGAAAATGGCCGCTTTTCT
GGATTCATCGACTGTGGCCGGCTGGGTGTGGCGGACCGCTATCAGGACATAGCGTTGGCTACCCGTGATA
TTGCTGAAGAGCTTGGCGGCGAATGGGCTGACCGCTTCCTCGTGCTTTACGGTATCGCCGCTCCCGATTC
GCAGCGCATCGCCTTCTATCGCCTTCTTGACGAGTTCTTCTGAGCGGGACTCTGGGGTTCGAAATGACCG
ACCAAGCGACGCCCAACCTGCCATCACGAGATTTCGATTCCACCGCCGCCTTCTATGAAAGGTTGGGCTT
CGGAATCGTTTTCCGGGACGCCGGCTGGATGATCCTCCAGCGCGGGGATCTCATGCTGGAGTTCTTCGCC
CACCCCAACTTGTTTATTGCAGCTTATAATGGTTACAAATAAAGCAATAGCATCACAAATTTCACAAATA
AAGCATTTTTTTCACTGCATTCTAGTTGTGGTTTGTCCAAACTCATCAATGTATCTTATCATGTCTGTAT
ACCGTCGACCTCTAGCTAGAGCTTGGCGTAATCATGGTCATAGCTGTTTCCTGTGTGAAATTGTTATCCG
CTCACAATTCCACACAACATACGAGCCGGAAGCATAAAGTGTAAAGCCTGGGGTGCCTAATGAGTGAGCT
AACTCACATTAATTGCGTTGCGCTCACTGCCCGCTTTCCAGTCGGGAAACCTGTCGTGCCAGCTGCATTA
ATGAATCGGCCAACGCGCGGGGAGAGGCGGTTTGCGTATTGGGCGCTCTTCCGCTTCCTCGCTCACTGAC
TCGCTGCGCTCGGTCGTTCGGCTGCGGCGAGCGGTATCAGCTCACTCAAAGGCGGTAATACGGTTATCCA
CAGAATCAGGGGATAACGCAGGAAAGAACATGTGAGCAAAAGGCCAGCAAAAGGCCAGGAACCGTAAAAA
GGCCGCGTTGCTGGCGTTTTTCCATAGGCTCCGCCCCCCTGACGAGCATCACAAAAATCGACGCTCAAGT
CAGAGGTGGCGAAACCCGACAGGACTATAAAGATACCAGGCGTTTCCCCCTGGAAGCTCCCTCGTGCGCT
CTCCTGTTCCGACCCTGCCGCTTACCGGATACCTGTCCGCCTTTCTCCCTTCGGGAAGCGTGGCGCTTTC
TCATAGCTCACGCTGTAGGTATCTCAGTTCGGTGTAGGTCGTTCGCTCCAAGCTGGGCTGTGTGCACGAA
CCCCCCGTTCAGCCCGACCGCTGCGCCTTATCCGGTAACTATCGTCTTGAGTCCAACCCGGTAAGACACG
ACTTATCGCCACTGGCAGCAGCCACTGGTAACAGGATTAGCAGAGCGAGGTATGTAGGCGGTGCTACAGA
GTTCTTGAAGTGGTGGCCTAACTACGGCTACACTAGAAGAACAGTATTTGGTATCTGCGCTCTGCTGAAG
CCAGTTACCTTCGGAAAAAGAGTTGGTAGCTCTTGATCCGGCAAACAAACCACCGCTGGTAGCGGTGGTT
TTTTTGTTTGCAAGCAGCAGATTACGCGCAGAAAAAAAGGATCTCAAGAAGATCCTTTGATCTTTTCTAC
GGGGTCTGACGCTCAGTGGAACGAAAACTCACGTTAAGGGATTTTGGTCATGAGATTATCAAAAAGGATC
TTCACCTAGATCCTTTTAAATTAAAAATGAAGTTTTAAATCAATCTAAAGTATATATGAGTAAACTTGGT
CTGACAGTTACCAATGCTTAATCAGTGAGGCACCTATCTCAGCGATCTGTCTATTTCGTTCATCCATAGT
TGCCTGACTCCCCGTCGTGTAGATAACTACGATACGGGAGGGCTTACCATCTGGCCCCAGTGCTGCAATG
ATACCGCGAGACCCACGCTCACCGGCTCCAGATTTATCAGCAATAAACCAGCCAGCCGGAAGGGCCGAGC
GCAGAAGTGGTCCTGCAACTTTATCCGCCTCCATCCAGTCTATTAATTGTTGCCGGGAAGCTAGAGTAAG
TAGTTCGCCAGTTAATAGTTTGCGCAACGTTGTTGCCATTGCTACAGGCATCGTGGTGTCACGCTCGTCG
TTTGGTATGGCTTCATTCAGCTCCGGTTCCCAACGATCAAGGCGAGTTACATGATCCCCCATGTTGTGCA
AAAAAGCGGTTAGCTCCTTCGGTCCTCCGATCGTTGTCAGAAGTAAGTTGGCCGCAGTGTTATCACTCAT
GGTTATGGCAGCACTGCATAATTCTCTTACTGTCATGCCATCCGTAAGATGCTTTTCTGTGACTGGTGAG
TACTCAACCAAGTCATTCTGAGAATAGTGTATGCGGCGACCGAGTTGCTCTTGCCCGGCGTCAATACGGG
ATAATACCGCGCCACATAGCAGAACTTTAAAAGTGCTCATCATTGGAAAACGTTCTTCGGGGCGAAAACT
CTCAAGGATCTTACCGCTGTTGAGATCCAGTTCGATGTAACCCACTCGTGCACCCAACTGATCTTCAGCA
TCTTTTACTTTCACCAGCGTTTCTGGGTGAGCAAAAACAGGAAGGCAAAATGCCGCAAAAAAGGGAATAA
GGGCGACACGGAAATGTTGAATACTCATACTCTTCCTTTTTCAATATTATTGAAGCATTTATCAGGGTTA
TTGTCTCATGAGCGGATACATATTTGAATGTATTTAGAAAAATAAACAAATAGGGGTTCCGCGCACATTT
CCCCGAAAAGTGCCACCTGACGTC
Features (pLannotate 1.2.2; 20 found; start..end, strand, type, name):
     28..80      -  misc_feature   bom (fragment): basis of mobility region from pBR322
    235..614     +  enhancer       CMV enhancer: human cytomegalovirus immediate early enhancer
    615..818     +  promoter       CMV promoter: human cytomegalovirus (CMV) immediate early promoter
    814..847     +  LTR            5' LTR (truncated) (fragment): truncated 5' long terminal repeat (LTR) from HIV-1
    863..881     +  promoter       T7 promoter: promoter for bacteriophage T7 RNA polymerase
    966..1463    +  CDS            CFL1: COF1_HUMAN - Also known as CFL. Experimental evidence at protein level: Swiss-Prot protein existence level 1. Binds to F-actin and exhibits pH-sensitive F-actin depolymerizing activity (PubMed:11812157). In conjunction with the subcortical maternal complex (SCMC), plays an essential role for zygotes to progress beyond the first embryonic cell divisions via regulation of actin dynamics (PubMed:15580268). Required for the centralization of the mitotic spindle and symmetric division of zygotes (By similarity). Plays a role in the regulation of cell morphology and cytoskeletal organization in epit
   1512..1736    +  polyA_signal   bGH poly(A) signal: bovine growth hormone polyadenylation signal
   1740..1761    +  promoter       SV40 promoter (fragment): SV40 enhancer and early promoter
   1782..2210    +  rep_origin     f1 ori (sequence partly withheld): f1 bacteriophage origin of replication; arrow indicates direction of (+) strand synthesis
   2224..2553    +  promoter       SV40 promoter: SV40 enhancer and early promoter
   2620..3411    +  CDS            neo: KKA2_KLEPN - Also known as kan, nptII. Experimental evidence at protein level: Swiss-Prot protein existence level 1. Resistance to kanamycin, neomycin, paromomycin, ribostamycin, butirosin and gentamicin B. From Klebsiella pneumoniae.
   3435..3593    +  CDS            ble (fragment): BLE_KLEPN - Experimental evidence at protein level: Swiss-Prot protein existence level 1. Binding protein with a strong affinity to the bleomycin family of antibiotics. Binds to CL990; an antimitotic-antibiotic compound. From Klebsiella pneumoniae.
   3588..3709    +  polyA_signal   SV40 poly(A) signal: SV40 polyadenylation signal
   3782..3798    -  protein_bind   lac operator: The lac repressor binds to the lac operator to inhibit transcription in E. coli. This inhibition can be relieved by adding lactose or isopropyl-β-D-thiogalactopyranoside (IPTG). lac repressor encoded by lacI
   3806..3836    -  promoter       lac promoter: promoter for the E. coli lac operon
   3851..3872    -  protein_bind   CAP binding site: CAP binding activates transcription in the presence of cAMP. E. coli catabolite activator protein
   3885..3977    -  CDS            lacI (fragment): lac repressor; lacI; The lac repressor binds to the lac operator to inhibit transcription in E. coli. This inhibition can be relieved by adding lactose or isopropyl-β-D-thiogalactopyranoside (IPTG).
   4160..4748    -  rep_origin     ori: high-copy-number ColE1/pMB1/pBR322/pUC origin of replication
   4919..5779    -  CDS            AmpR: β-lactamase; bla; confers resistance to ampicillin, carbenicillin, and related antibiotics
   5780..5884    -  promoter       AmpR promoter: bla
