[The description below was written by a language model from this plasmid's Addgene catalogue record and pLannotate feature annotations shown in this document.]
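Description:
huCofilin S3E SSR is a mammalian expression plasmid built on the pcDNA3.1 backbone that carries the human cofilin 1 (CFL1) coding sequence; the sequenced record is about 5.9 kb. In E. coli it is maintained at high copy through a ColE1/pUC-type origin and selected with ampicillin via the β-lactamase gene. An f1 origin is also present. For mammalian cells, an SV40 early promoter drives the neomycin phosphotransferase gene followed by an SV40 polyadenylation signal, allowing G418 selection of stable transfectants. Short annotated fragments, including an HIV-1 LTR piece, ble, lacI and lac promoter/operator remnants, appear to be backbone remnants or similarity hits rather than functional parts of the design.

The cofilin open reading frame sits downstream of the CMV immediate-early enhancer and promoter and is terminated by the bovine growth hormone polyadenylation signal. A T7 promoter lies between the CMV promoter and the insert, as is usual for this backbone. No epitope tag or fluorescent reporter is annotated. The insert carries an S3E substitution at the regulatory serine, a phosphomimetic change that makes the protein behave like inactive phosphocofilin, although it may act as a dominant negative against the cofilin phosphatase. Two clusters of silent mutations alter the target sites of two human cofilin shRNAs, so the construct stays expressed while endogenous cofilin is knocked down. This suits knockdown-and-replacement studies of cofilin phosphoregulation in actin dynamics. The depositor comment mentions S3A rather than S3E, an inconsistency with the rest of the record. The cloning sites used are not specified.
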