Addgene plasmid #245940: huCofilin S3E SSR
Purpose: Expresses human cofilin with mutation S3E that behaves like inactive phosphocofilin but can be dominant negative against phosphatase
Depositing lab: James Bamburg. Depositing organization: Colorado State University, Fort Collins. Publication: Reactivation of phosphorylated actin depolymerizing factor and identification of the regulatory site. Agnew BJ, Minamide LS, Bamburg JR. J Biol Chem. 1995 Jul 21;270(29):17582-7. doi: 10.1074/jbc.270.29.17582. PubMed 7615564.
Backbone
  Vector backbone: pcDNA3.1
  Backbone manufacturer: Unknown
  Backbone size w/o insert (bp): 5428
  Vector type: Mammalian Expression
  Selectable markers: Neomycin (select with G418)
Growth in bacteria
  Bacterial resistance: Ampicillin, 100 μg/mL
  Growth temperature: 37°C
  Growth strain: DH5alpha
  Copy number: High Copy
Gene/Insert
  Gene/Insert name: cofilin 1 (cfl1)
  Species: H. sapiens (human)
  Mutation: S3E; silent mutations (NTs 67 to 75) in which TCTTCAACG is replaced with AGCTCAACC and NTs 206-218 in which CACTTTTGTCAAG is replaced with GACGTTTGTGAAA
  Entrez Gene: CFL1 (a.k.a. CFL, HEL-S-15, cofilin)
  Promoter: CMV
  Cloning method: Restriction Enzyme; 5′ cloning site Unspecified (unknown if destroyed)
Terms and licenses: Academic/Nonprofit Terms; Industry Terms: Not Available to Industry
Depositor comments: S3A mutation means it is super resistent to cofilin shRNA. The silent mutations protect expression against two human shRNAs (CCACCTTTGTCAAGATGCT and AAGTCTTCAACGCCAGAGGAG) that target different sequences in cofilin.
How to cite: huCofilin S3E SSR was a gift from James Bamburg (Addgene plasmid # 245940 ; http://n2t.net/addgene:245940 ; RRID:Addgene_245940)
